>Addgene plasmid #175913 | pDL108 | addgene full sequence | sequence record 375519 | Addgene NGS Result
GTTAACGCTAGCATGGATCTCGGGCCCCAAATAATGATTTTATTTTGACTGATAGTGACCTGTTCGTTGC
AACAAATTGATGAGCAATGCTTTTTTATAATGCCAACTTTGTACAAAAAAGCAGGCTTCGAAGGAGATAG
AACCATGAGGAGTCTGGATTCCATTTATATTTCAGAAAGGTCTTCACCTCGGTCGTCGAGCCTCGAATCA
CTTATAATCATATCCCATGATTCAATTGAATTATTTGAAGTCAAGCTTAAGATGGACACGCTTGCCGCTC
TTGAACGGTTGACTCTAGATTGGCCAGAGTTGTCGTTTTGTGAAGGAGTTTGTCTACCTCCCAAATTACA
ATCAATTATGATACAGTCCAAAAGAACAGCACTGCCTGTGACAGAATGGGGTCTCCAATATTTGACAGCA
CTTTCCAACTTGGGTATTGGAAAGGGTGATGATATAGTTAACACCTTGATGAAGGAGTCATTGCTACCCG
TCTCCCTTGTGTCTCTGGAAATCCATCATCTCTCTGAAATGAAGTCCTTTGATGGAAATGGGCTTCGACA
CCTCTCCTCTCTCCAACATCTCGTATTTTTTGAATGTCGACAGCTTGAGTCATTACCAGAAAACTGCCTC
CCTTCCTCGCTGAAATCACTTACATTTTATGGTTGTGAAAAGCTTAAATCATTACCAGAAGACAGCCTCC
CTGACTCTCTTAAGGAACTGGACATCTATGATTGCCCATTGTTAGAAGAAAGGTATAAAAGGAAGGAACA
TTGCTCCAAAATTGCTCACATCCCCGTCATAAAAATAAACGACCAAGTCACAATAGACCCAGCTTTCTTG
TACAAAGTTGGCATTATAAGAAAGCATTGCTTATCAATTTGTTGCAACGAACAGGTCACTATCAGTCAAA
ATAAAATCATTATTTGCCATCCAGCTGCAGCTCTGGCCCGTGTCTCAAAATCTCTGATGTTACATTGCAC
AAGATAAAAATATATCATCATGAACAATAAAACTGTCTGCTTACATAAACAGTAATACAAGGGGTGTTAT
GAGCCATATTCAACGGGAAACGTCGAGGCCGCGATTAAATTCCAACATGGATGCTGATTTATATGGGTAT
AAATGGGCTCGCGATAATGTCGGGCAATCAGGTGCGACAATCTATCGCTTGTATGGGAAGCCCGATGCGC
CAGAGTTGTTTCTGAAACATGGCAAAGGTAGCGTTGCCAATGATGTTACAGATGAGATGGTCAGACTAAA
CTGGCTGACGGAATTTATGCCTCTTCCGACCATCAAGCATTTTATCCGTACTCCTGATGATGCATGGTTA
CTCACCACTGCGATCCCCGGAAAAACAGCATTCCAGGTATTAGAAGAATATCCTGATTCAGGTGAAAATA
TTGTTGATGCGCTGGCAGTGTTCCTGCGCCGGTTGCATTCGATTCCTGTTTGTAATTGTCCTTTTAACAG
CGATCGCGTATTTCGTCTCGCTCAGGCGCAATCACGAATGAATAACGGTTTGGTTGATGCGAGTGATTTT
GATGACGAGCGTAATGGCTGGCCTGTTGAACAAGTCTGGAAAGAAATGCATAAACTTTTGCCATTCTCAC
CGGATTCAGTCGTCACTCATGGTGATTTCTCACTTGATAACCTTATTTTTGACGAGGGGAAATTAGGCCG
GGAAGCCGATCTCGGCTTGAACGAATTGTTAGGTGGCGGTACTTGGGTCGATATCAAAGTGCATCACTTC
TTCCCGTATGCCCAACTTTGTATAGAGAGCCACTGCGGGATCGTCACCGTAATCTGCTTGCACGTAGATC
ACATAAGCACCAAGCGCGTTGGCCTCATGCTTGAGGAGATTGATGAGCGCGGTGGCAATGCCCTGCCTCC
GGTGCTCGCCGGAGACTGCGAGATCATAGATATAGATCTCACTACGCGGCTGCTCAAACTTGGGCAGAAC
GTAAGCCGCGAGAGCGCCAACAACCGCTTCTTGGTCGAAGGCAGCAAGCGCGATGAATGTCTTACTACGG
AGCAAGTTCCCGAGGTAATCGGAGTCCGGCTGATGTTGGGAGTAGGTGGCTACGTCTCCGAACTCACGAC
CGAAAAGATCAAGAGCAGCCCGCATGGATTTGACTTGGTCAGGGCCGAGCCTACATGTGCGAATGATGCC
CATACTTGAGCCACCTAACTTTGTTTTAGGGCGACTGCCCTGCTGCGTAACATCGTTGCTGCTGCGTAAC
ATCGTTGCTGCTCCATAACATCAAACATCGACCCACGGCGTAACGCGCTTGCTGCTTGGATGCCCGAGGC
ATAGACTGTACAAAAAAACAGTCATAACAAGCCATGAAAACCGCCACTGCGCCGTTACCACCGCTGCGTT
CGGTCAAGGTTCTGGACCAGTTGCGTGAGCGCATACGCTACTTGCATTACAGTTTACGAACCGAACAGGC
TTATGTCAACTGGGTTCGTGCCTTCATCCGTTTCCACGGTGTGCGTCACCCGGCAACCTTGGGCAGCAGC
GAAGTCGAGGCATTTCTGTCCTGGCTGGCGAACGAGCGCAAGGTTTCGGTCTCCACGCATCGTCAGGCAT
TGGCGGCCTTGCTGTTCTTCTACGGCAAGGTGCTGTGCACGGATCTGCCCTGGCTTCAGGAGATCGGAAG
ACCTCGGCCGTCGCGGCGCTTGCCGGTGGTGCTGACCCCGGATGAAGTGGTTCGCATCCTCGGTTTTCTG
GAAGGCGAGCATCGTTTGTTCGCCCAGGACTCTAGCTATAGTTCTAGTGGTTGGCTACTAATAGGTTGTA
TTGATGTTGGACGAGTCGGAATCGCAGACCGATACCAGGATCTTGCCATCCTATGGAACTGCCTCGGTGA
GTTTTCTCCTTCATTACAGAAACGGCTTTTTCAAAAATATGGTATTGATAATCCTGATATGAATAAATTG
CAGTTTCATTTGATGCTCGATGAGTTTTTCTAATCAGAATTGGTTAATTGGTTGTAACACTGGCAGAGCA
TTACGCTGACTTGACGGGACGGCGCAAGCTCATGACCAAAATCCCTTAACGTGAGTTTTCGTTCCACTGA
GCGTCAGACCCCGTAGAAAAGATCAAAGGATCTTCTTGAGATCCTTTTTTTCTGCGCGTAATCTGCTGCT
TGCAAACAAAAAAACCACCGCTACCAGCGGTGGTTTGTTTGCCGGATCAAGAGCTACCAACTCTTTTTCC
GAAGGTAACTGGCTTCAGCAGAGCGCAGATACCAAATACTGTTCTTCTAGTGTAGCCGTAGTTAGGCCAC
CACTTCAAGAACTCTGTAGCACCGCCTACATACCTCGCTCTGCTAATCCTGTTACCAGTGGCTGCTGCCA
GTGGCGATAAGTCGTGTCTTACCGGGTTGGACTCAAGACGATAGTTACCGGATAAGGCGCAGCGGTCGGG
CTGAACGGGGGGTTCGTGCACACAGCCCAGCTTGGAGCGAACGACCTACACCGAACTGAGATACCTACAG
CGTGAGCTATGAGAAAGCGCCACGCTTCCCGAAGGGAGAAAGGCGGACAGGTATCCGGTAAGCGGCAGGG
TCGGAACAGGAGAGCGCACGAGGGAGCTTCCAGGGGGAAACGCCTGGTATCTTTATAGTCCTGTCGGGTT
TCGCCACCTCTGACTTGAGCGTCGATTTTTGTGATGCTCGTCAGGGGGGCGGAGCCTATGGAAAAACGCC
AGCAACGCGGCCTTTTTACGGTTCCTGGCCTTTTGCTGGCCTTTTGCTCACATGTTCTTTCCTGCGTTAT
CCCCTGATTCTGTGGATAACCGTATTACCGCTAGCCAGGAAGAGTTTGTAGAAACGCAAAAAGGCCATCC
GTCAGGATGGCCTTCTGCTTAGTTTGATGCCTGGCAGTTTATGGCGGGCGTCCTGCCCGCCACCCTCCGG
GCCGTTGCTTCACAACGTTCAAATCCGCTCCCGGCGGATTTGTCCTACTCAGGAGAGCGTTCACCGACAA
ACAACAGATAAAACGAAAGGCCCAGTCTTCCGACTGAGCCTTTCGTTTTATTTGATGCCTGGCAGTTCCC
TACTCTCGC
Features (pLannotate 1.2.2; 10 found; start..end, strand, type, name):
     28..127     +  protein_bind   attL1: mutant version of attL; recombination site for the Gateway® LR reaction LR Clonase™
    827..926     -  protein_bind   attL2: mutant version of attL; recombination site for the Gateway® LR reaction LR Clonase™
   1049..1675    +  CDS            KanR (fragment): aminoglycoside phosphotransferase; aph(3')-Ia; confers resistance to kanamycin in bacteria or G418 (Geneticin®) in eukaryotes
   1709..2242    -  CDS            GmR: gentamycin acetyltransferase; aacC1; confers resistance to gentamycin
   2431..2459    -  promoter       Pc promoter: intI1 (promoter lies within the coding sequence); class 1 integron promoter
   2437..2784    -  CDS            YPR2_ECOLX (fragment): Protein predicted: Swiss-Prot protein existence level 4. From Escherichia coli.
   2789..2973    +  CDS            KanR (fragment): aminoglycoside phosphotransferase; aph(3')-Ia; confers resistance to kanamycin in bacteria or G418 (Geneticin®) in eukaryotes
   3116..3704    +  rep_origin     ori: high-copy-number ColE1/pMB1/pBR322/pUC origin of replication
   3839..3866    -  terminator     rrnB T2 terminator: transcription terminator T2 from the E. coli rrnB gene
   3998..4041    +  terminator     rrnB T1 terminator: Escherichia coli rrnB; transcription terminator T1 from the E. coli rrnB gene
