[The description below was written by a language model from this plasmid's Addgene catalogue record and pLannotate feature annotations shown in this document.]
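Description:
pDL108 is a Gateway entry clone built on the pDONR207 donor backbone (recorded as "pDONOR207"), propagated in E. coli as a high-copy plasmid of about 4.1 kb. Replication depends on a ColE1/pUC-type origin. Selection is with gentamicin, conferred by the aacC1 gentamicin acetyltransferase gene, which lies downstream of a class 1 integron Pc promoter. The annotation also picks up two fragments of a kanamycin phosphotransferase gene flanking the gentamicin cassette. These appear to be remnants of an interrupted KanR gene rather than a functional marker, and the record lists only gentamicin resistance. The rrnB T1 and T2 terminators sit upstream of the cloning region, where they insulate the insert from read-through transcription coming from the backbone.

The payload is the segment between the attL1 and attL2 sites, roughly 700 bp, catalogued as "ID#38" from Medicago truncatula. The associated publication describes a toolkit of integrated domains from plant NLR immune receptors for identifying targets of pathogen effectors, so the insert is presumably one such domain, but the record does not state its identity or function, and the feature table leaves the insert itself unannotated. No promoter, tag or reporter is present, as expected for an entry clone, which is not meant to express its insert. Instead, the attL sites allow LR Clonase to transfer the insert directionally into any attR-containing destination vector, which then supplies the promoter, fusion partners and host-specific elements. The stated purpose is exactly this, to serve as the entry clone for Gateway LR reactions.
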