Addgene plasmid #175913: pDL108
Purpose: pENTRY for Gateway LR reaction
Depositing lab: Nemo Peeters. Depositing organization: CNRS UMR 2594, INRA UMR 0441, Laboratoire des Interactions Plantes Micro-organismes (LIPM). Publication: An NLR integrated domain toolkit to identify plant pathogen effector targets. Landry D, Mila I, Sabbagh CRR, Zaffuto M, Pouzet C, Tremousaygue D, Dabos P, Deslandes L, Peeters N. Plant J. 2023 Sep;115(5):1443-1457. doi: 10.1111/tpj.16331. Epub 2023 Jul 24. PubMed 37248633.
Backbone
  Vector backbone: pDONOR207
  Vector type: pENTRY clone
Growth in bacteria
  Bacterial resistance: Gentamicin, 10 μg/mL
  Growth temperature: 37°C
  Growth strain: DH5alpha
  Copy number: High Copy
Gene/Insert
  Gene/Insert name: ID#38
  Species: Medicago truncatula
  Cloning method: Gateway Cloning
  Sequencing primers: 5′ n/a
Terms and licenses: Academic/Nonprofit Terms; Industry Terms: Not Available to Industry
Depositor comments: Please visit https://www.biorxiv.org/content/10.1101/2021.08.23.457316v2 for bioRxiv preprint.
How to cite: pDL108 was a gift from Nemo Peeters (Addgene plasmid # 175913 ; http://n2t.net/addgene:175913 ; RRID:Addgene_175913)
